Addgene plasmid #86395: pAc5 HA3-eDHFR-T2A-puro
Purpose: for C-terminal tagging with eDHFR trimethoprim regulated degron with puro selection
Depositing lab: David Bentley. Depositing organization: University of Colorado Health Sciences Center (Inactive). Publication: Selectable one-step PCR-mediated integration of a degron for rapid depletion of endogenous human proteins. Sheridan RM, Bentley DL. Biotechniques. 2016 Feb 1;60(2):69-74. doi: 10.2144/000114378. eCollection 2016 Feb. PubMed 26842351.
Backbone
  Vector backbone: pAc5
  Vector type: CRISPR
  Selectable markers: Puromycin
Growth in bacteria
  Bacterial resistance: Ampicillin, 100 μg/mL
  Growth temperature: 37°C
  Growth strain: DH5alpha
  Copy number: Unknown
Gene/Insert
  Gene/Insert name: HA3 eDHFR T2A puro
  Species: E coli
  Mutation: R12Y, G67S and Y100I mutations in E coli DHFR
  Tag / fusion protein: HA3 eDHFR T2A puro
  Cloning method: Restriction Enzyme; 5′ cloning site EcoRI (destroyed during cloning); 3′ cloning site HindIII (not destroyed)
  Sequencing primers: 5′ ggaggcggttacccatac; 3′ gtcgactgatcataatcagc
Resource information
  A portion of this plasmid was derived from a plasmid made by: The mutant E coli DHFR gene used in the two plasmids was derived from Cho et al PlosOne 8: e72393 Addgene plasmid 29325.
Terms and licenses: Academic/Nonprofit Terms; Industry Terms: Not Available to Industry
Depositor comments: pAc5 HA3-eDHFR-T2A-puro was derived from pAc5gRNA Cas9 (Bassett, A.R.,et al Biol Open 3:42, 2014) by replacing the EcoRI-Hind III fragment encoding Cas9 with a PCR fragment encoding HA3-eDHFR amplified from pBMN DHFR(DD)-YFP (Iwamoto eet al Chem Biol 17:981, 2010.) (Addgene plasmid #29325) This degron has R12Y, G67S and Y100I mutations in eDHFR
How to cite: pAc5 HA3-eDHFR-T2A-puro was a gift from David Bentley (Addgene plasmid # 86395 ; http://n2t.net/addgene:86395 ; RRID:Addgene_86395)
