[The description below was written by a language model from this plasmid's Addgene catalogue record and pLannotate feature annotations shown in this document.]
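Description:
pAc5 HA3-eDHFR-T2A-puro is a template plasmid that supplies a selectable degron cassette for C-terminal tagging of proteins, built on the pAc5 backbone and catalogued as a CRISPR-type vector. It was made from a Drosophila gRNA/Cas9 expression plasmid by replacing the EcoRI–HindIII fragment encoding Cas9 with a PCR fragment encoding HA3-eDHFR. The EcoRI site was destroyed during cloning and the HindIII site was retained. In bacteria it is maintained through a high-copy ColE1/pUC-type origin and selected with ampicillin via the β-lactamase gene and its promoter. A tetracycline-resistance fragment and a short SV40 large T fragment are also annotated and appear to be non-functional backbone remnants.

The payload reads as three tandem HA epitope tags, followed by E. coli dihydrofolate reductase carrying the R12Y, G67S and Y100I mutations, then a T2A peptide (named in the record, though not separately annotated) and puromycin N-acetyltransferase, with an SV40 polyadenylation signal downstream. The mutant eDHFR acts as a destabilising domain: fusion proteins are degraded unless the ligand trimethoprim is present, so withdrawing the drug allows rapid depletion of the tagged protein. T2A-mediated ribosomal skipping releases the puromycin marker as a separate polypeptide, so resistance reports in-frame integration at an expressed locus, while the HA tags allow detection. The associated publication describes one-step PCR-mediated integration of the degron into endogenous human genes.

The parental Drosophila actin 5C promoter, annotated in several fragments, lies upstream of the cassette. The dU6-2 promoter and S. pyogenes gRNA scaffold also persist from the parent plasmid, but the record does not describe any guide sequence cloned there.
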