Features (pLannotate 1.2.2; 14 found; start..end, strand, type, name):
      1..90      +  CDS            3xHA: three tandem HA epitope tags
     97..572     +  CDS            ecDHFR (fragment): E. coli dihydrofolate reductase; folA
    658..1257    +  CDS            PuroR: puromycin N-acetyltransferase; pac from Streptomyces alboniger; confers resistance to puromycin
   1265..1399    -  polyA_signal   SV40 poly(A) signal: SV40 polyadenylation signal
   1422..1506    -  CDS            large T antigen (fragment): large T antigen from SV40 (simian virus 40)
   1507..1954    +  CDS            TcR (fragment): tetracycline efflux protein; tet; confers resistance to tetracycline
   2000..2588    -  rep_origin     ori: high-copy-number ColE1/pMB1/pBR322/pUC origin of replication
   2759..3619    -  CDS            AmpR: β-lactamase; bla; confers resistance to ampicillin, carbenicillin, and related antibiotics
   3620..3724    -  promoter       AmpR promoter: bla
   3874..3955    +  promoter       Ac5 promoter (fragment): Drosophila melanogaster actin 5C promoter
   3962..4037    -  misc_RNA       gRNA scaffold: guide RNA scaffold for the Streptococcus pyogenes CRISPR/Cas9 system
   4056..4455    -  promoter       dU6-2 promoter: RNA polymerase III promoter for Drosophila U6-2 snRNA (Das et al., 1987)
   4456..5198    +  promoter       Ac5 promoter (fragment): Drosophila melanogaster actin 5c promoter
   5199..6801    +  promoter       Ac5 promoter (fragment): Drosophila melanogaster actin 5c promoter
>Addgene plasmid #86395 | pAc5 HA3-eDHFR-T2A-puro | addgene full sequence | sequence record 170910 | Addgene NGS Result
TACCCATACGATGTTCCTGACTATGCGGGCTATCCCTATGACGTCCCGGACTATGCAGGATCCTATCCAT
ATGACGTTCCAGATTACGCTGATATCATGATCAGTCTGATTGCGGCGTTAGCGGTAGATTACGTTATCGG
CATGGAAAACGCCATGCCGTGGAACCTGCCTGCCGATCTCGCCTGGTTTAAACGCAACACCTTAAATAAA
CCCGTGATTATGGGCCGCCATACCTGGGAATCAATCGGTCGTCCGTTGCCAGGACGCAAAAATATTATCC
TCAGCAGTCAACCGAGTACGGACGATCGCGTAACGTGGGTGAAGTCGGTGGATGAAGCCATCGCGGCGTG
TGGTGACGTACCAGAAATCATGGTGATTGGCGGCGGTCGCGTTATTGAACAGTTCTTGCCAAAAGCGCAA
AAACTGTATCTGACGCATATCGACGCAGAAGTGGAAGGCGACACCCATTTCCCGGATTACGAGCCGGATG
ACTGGGAATCGGTATTCAGCGAATTCCACGATGCTGATGCGCAGAACTCTCACAGCTATTGCTTTGAGAT
TCTGGAGCGGCGAAAGCTTGAGGGCAGAGGAAGTCTTCTAACATGCGGTGACGTGGAGGAGAATCCCGGC
CCTGCTAGCGGTAGCGGCAGCGGTAGCATGACCGAGTACAAGCCCACGGTGCGCCTCGCCACCCGCGACG
ACGTCCCCCGGGCCGTACGCACCCTCGCCGCCGCGTTCGCCGACTACCCCGCCACGCGCCACACCGTCGA
CCCGGACCGCCACATCGAGCGGGTCACCGAGCTGCAAGAACTCTTCCTCACGCGCGTCGGGCTCGACATC
GGCAAGGTGTGGGTCGCGGACGACGGCGCCGCGGTGGCGGTCTGGACCACGCCGGAGAGCGTCGAAGCGG
GGGCGGTGTTCGCCGAGATCGGCCCGCGCATGGCCGAGTTGAGCGGTTCCCGGCTGGCCGCGCAGCAACA
GATGGAAGGCCTCCTGGCGCCGCACCGGCCCAAGGAGCCCGCGTGGTTCCTGGCCACCGTCGGCGTCTCG
CCCGACCACCAGGGCAAGGGTCTGGGCAGCGCCGTCGTGCTCCCCGGAGTGGAGGCGGCCGAGCGCGCCG
GGGTGCCCGCCTTCCTGGAGACCTCCGCGCCCCGCAACCTCCCCTTCTACGAGCGGCTCGGCTTCACCGT
CACCGCCGACGTCGAGGTGCCCGAAGGACCGCGCACCTGGTGCATGACCCGCAAGCCCGGTGCCTGACTC
GAGGGATCCAGACATGATAAGATACATTGATGAGTTTGGACAAACCACAACTAGAATGCAGTGAAAAAAA
TGCTTTATTTGTGAAATTTGTGATGCTATTGCTTTATTTGTAACCATTATAAGCTGCAATAAACAAGTTA
ACAACAACAATTGCATTCATTTTATGTTTCAGGTTCAGGGGGAGGTGTGGGAGGTTTTTTAAAGCAAGTA
AAACCTCTACAAATGTGGTATGGCTGATTATGATCAGTCGACCGATGCCCTTGAGAGCCTTCAACCCAGT
CAGCTCCTTCCGGTGGGCGCGGGGCATGACTATCGTCGCCGCACTTATGACTGTCTTCTTTATCATGCAA
CTCGTAGGACAGGTGCCGGCAGCGCTCTGGGTCATTTTCGGCGAGGACCGCTTTCGCTGGAGCGCGACGA
TGATCGGCCTGTCGCTTGCGGTATTCGGAATCTTGCACGCCCTCGCTCAAGCCTTCGTCACTGGTCCCGC
CACCAAACGTTTCGGCGAGAAGCAGGCCATTATCGCCGGCATGGCGGCCGACGCGCTGGGCTACGTCTTG
CTGGCGTTCGCGACGCGAGGCTGGATGGCCTTCCCCATTATGATTCTTCTCGCTTCCGGCGGCATCGGGA
TGCCCGCGTTGCAGGCCATGCTGTCCAGGCAGGTAGATGACGACCATCAGGGACAGCTTCAAGGCCAGCA
AAAGGCCAGGAACCGTAAAAAGGCCGCGTTGCTGGCGTTTTTCCATAGGCTCCGCCCCCCTGACGAGCAT
CACAAAAATCGACGCTCAAGTCAGAGGTGGCGAAACCCGACAGGACTATAAAGATACCAGGCGTTTCCCC
CTGGAAGCTCCCTCGTGCGCTCTCCTGTTCCGACCCTGCCGCTTACCGGATACCTGTCCGCCTTTCTCCC
TTCGGGAAGCGTGGCGCTTTCTCATAGCTCACGCTGTAGGTATCTCAGTTCGGTGTAGGTCGTTCGCTCC
AAGCTGGGCTGTGTGCACGAACCCCCCGTTCAGCCCGACCGCTGCGCCTTATCCGGTAACTATCGTCTTG
AGTCCAACCCGGTAAGACACGACTTATCGCCACTGGCAGCAGCCACTGGTAACAGGATTAGCAGAGCGAG
GTATGTAGGCGGTGCTACAGAGTTCTTGAAGTGGTGGCCTAACTACGGCTACACTAGAAGGACAGTATTT
GGTATCTGCGCTCTGCTGAAGCCAGTTACCTTCGGAAAAAGAGTTGGTAGCTCTTGATCCGGCAAACAAA
CCACCGCTGGTAGCGGTGGTTTTTTTGTTTGCAAGCAGCAGATTACGCGCAGAAAAAAAGGATCTCAAGA
AGATCCTTTGATCTTTTCTACGGGGTCTGACGCTCAGTGGAACGAAAACTCACGTTAAGGGATTTTGGTC
ATGAGATTATCAAAAAGGATCTTCACCTAGATCCTTTTAAATTAAAAATGAAGTTTTAAATCAATCTAAA
GTATATATGAGTAAACTTGGTCTGACAGTTACCAATGCTTAATCAGTGAGGCACCTATCTCAGCGATCTG
TCTATTTCGTTCATCCATAGTTGCCTGACTCCCCGTCGTGTAGATAACTACGATACGGGAGGGCTTACCA
TCTGGCCCCAGTGCTGCAATGATACCGCGAGACCCACGCTCACCGGCTCCAGATTTATCAGCAATAAACC
AGCCAGCCGGAAGGGCCGAGCGCAGAAGTGGTCCTGCAACTTTATCCGCCTCCATCCAGTCTATTAATTG
TTGCCGGGAAGCTAGAGTAAGTAGTTCGCCAGTTAATAGTTTGCGCAACGTTGTTGCCATTGCTGCAGGC
ATCGTGGTGTCACGCTCGTCGTTTGGTATGGCTTCATTCAGCTCCGGTTCCCAACGATCAAGGCGAGTTA
CATGATCCCCCATGTTGTGCAAAAAAGCGGTTAGCTCCTTCGGTCCTCCGATCGTTGTCAGAAGTAAGTT
GGCCGCAGTGTTATCACTCATGGTTATGGCAGCACTGCATAATTCTCTTACTGTCATGCCATCCGTAAGA
TGCTTTTCTGTGACTGGTGAGTACTCAACCAAGTCATTCTGAGAATAGTGTATGCGGCGACCGAGTTGCT
CTTGCCCGGCGTCAACACGGGATAATACCGCGCCACATAGCAGAACTTTAAAAGTGCTCATCATTGGAAA
ACGTTCTTCGGGGCGAAAACTCTCAAGGATCTTACCGCTGTTGAGATCCAGTTCGATGTAACCCACTCGT
GCACCCAACTGATCTTCAGCATCTTTTACTTTCACCAGCGTTTCTGGGTGAGCAAAAACAGGAAGGCAAA
ATGCCGCAAAAAAGGGAATAAGGGCGACACGGAAATGTTGAATACTCATACTCTTCCTTTTTCAATATTA
TTGAAGCATTTATCAGGGTTATTGTCTCATGAGCGGATACATATTTGAATGTATTTAGAAAAATAAACAA
ATAGGGGTTCCGCGCACATTTCCCCGAAAAGTGCCACCTGACGTCTAAGAAACCATTATTATCATGACAT
TAACCTATAAAAATAGGCGTATCACGAGGCCCTTTCGTCTTCAAGAATTAATTCTATATTCTAAAAACAC
AAATGATACTTCTAAAAAAAAATCATGAATGGCATCAACTCTGAATCAAATCTTTGCAGATGCACCTACT
TCTCATTTCCACTGTCACATCATTTTTCCAGATCTAAAAAAGCACCGACTCGGTGCCACTTTTTCAAGTT
GATAACGGACTAGCCTTATTTTAACTTGCTATTTCTAGCTCTAAAACGGAAGAGCTCGCTCTTCCGAAGT
ATTGAGGAAAACATACCTATATAAATGATCAACATCAGGAAAGAGCAGTTGAGAATTATAAGAATTGGCA
AATGGTCTTAAGAACCCTCTGCTTAAGATTTTCAAAATTTCCTTTAGAATCAAAGTGTCCTATTGTTCGT
TTGTTGAAAACACAGTTCGATTTATTGACTATAATAAATTGATAGTTTTAAATATAGAGGCACGACTAAG
AGAGTTTGGTTTTGTTTTGGTTAGGGACCAAAAAAAGTATACATAACGAATAAAAAAGGATTTAAGTGCA
AATGGTAAAAAAGTGTCGAGTTTTTCTTGAGTTGATTGTGCTGTAATGAGACTCTGCATTCGGCATTTGA
CTCGGCTTTTCCTACTCGTGCCGTATTTCAGGCTGCAAGTCGAACAGATCTCGCTGCCTGTTATGTGGCC
CACAAACCAAGACACGTTTTATGGCCATTAAAGCTGGCTGATCGTCGCCAAACACCAAATACATAATGAA
TATGTACACATTCGAGAAAGAAGCGATCAAAGAAGCGTCTTCGGGCGGAGTAGGAGAATGCGGAGGAGAA
GGAGAACGAGCTGATCTAGTATCTCTCCACAATCCAATGCCAACTGACCAACTGGCCATATTCGGAGCAA
TTTGAAGCCAATTTCCATCGCCTGGCGATCGCTCCATTCTTGGCTATATGTTTTTCACCGTTACCCGGGG
CCATTTTCAAAGACTCGTCGGCAAGATAAGATTGTGTCACTCGCTGTCTCTCTTCATTTGTCGAAGAATG
CTGAGGAATTTCGCGATGACGTCGGCGAGTATTTTGAAGAATGAGAATAATTTGTATTTATACGAAAATC
AGTTAGTGGAATTTTCTACAAAAACATGTTATCTATAGATAATTTTGTTGCAAAATATGTTGACTATGAC
AAAGATTGTATGTATATCTTTAATGTATTCTCATTTTCTTATGTATTTATAATGGCAATGATGATACTGA
TGATATTTTAAGATGATGCCAGACCAAAAGGCTTGAATTTCTGCGTCTTTTGCCGAACGCAGTGCATGTG
CAATTGTTGTTTTTTGGAATATTCAATTTTCGGACTGTCCGCTTTGATTTCAGTTTCTTGGCTTATTCAA
AAAGCAAAGTAAAGCCAAGTGGCGGGGTCTGTGGCTGGGCGCGACGTCACCGACGTTGGAGCCACTCCTT
TGACCATGTGTGCGTGTGTGTATTATTCGTGTCTCGCCACTCGCCGGTTGTTTTTTTCTTTTTATGCTGC
GCTCTCTCTAGCGCCATCTCGCTTACGCATGCTCAACGCACCGCATGTTGCCGTTTCCTTTTATGCGTCA
TTTTGGCTCGAAATAGGCAATTATTTAAACAAAGATTAGTCAACGAAAACGCTAAAATAAATAAGTCTAC
AATATGGTTACTTATTGCCATGTGTGTGCAGCCAACGATAGCAACAAAAGCAACAACACAGGTGGCTTTC
CCTCTTTCACTTTTTGTTTGCAAGCCGCGTGCGAGCAAGACGGCACGACCGGCAAACGCAATTACGCTGA
CAAAGAGCAGACGAAGTTTTGGCGAAAAACATCAAGGCGCCTGATACGAATGCATTTGCAATAACAATTG
CGATATTTAATATTGTTTATGAAGCTGTTTGACTTCAAAACACACAAAAAAAAAAATAAAACAAATTATT
TGAAAGAGAATTAGGAATCGGACGCTTATCGTTAGGGTAACAACAAGAAATGCTTACTGAGTCACAGCCT
CTGGAAAACTGCCGCAAGCCAGAGAGAGAGAGAAAAAGAGGGAGAGCAGCTTAGACCGCATGTGCTTGTG
TGTGAGGCGTCTCTCTCTTCGTCTCTGTTGCGCAAACGCATAGACTGCACTGAAAAAATCGATTACCTAT
TTTTTATGAATGAATATTTGCACTATTACTATTCAAAACTATTAAGATAGCAATCACATTCAATAGCCAA
ATACTATACCACCTGAGCGATGCAACGAAATGATCAATTTGAGCAAAAATGCTGCATATTTAGGACGGCA
TCATTATAGAAATGCTTCTTGCTGTGTACTTTTCTCTCGTCTGGCAGCTGTTTCGCCGTTATTGTTAAAA
CCGGCTTAAGTTAGGTGTGTTTTCTACGACTAGTGAATGCCCTACTAGAAGATGTGTGTTGCACAAAATG
TCCCTGGAATAACCAATTTGAAGTGCAGATAGCAGTAAACGTAAGCTAATATGAATATTATTTAACTGTA
ATGTTTTAATATCGCTGGACATTACTAATAAACCCACTATAAACACATGTACATATGTATGTTTTGGCAT
ACAATGAGTAGTTGGGGAAAAAATGTGTAAAAGCACCGTGACCATCACAGCATAAAGATAACCAGCTGAA
GTATCGAATATGAGTAACCCCCAAATTGAATCACATGCCGCAACTGATAGGACCCATGGAAGTACACTCT
TCATGGCGATATACAAGACACACACAAGCACGAACACCCAGTTGCGGAGGAAATTCTCCGTAAATGAAAA
CCCAATCGGCGAACAATTCATACCCATATATGGTAAAAGTTTTGAACGCGACTTGAGAGCGGAGAGCATT
GCGGCTGATAAGGTTTTAGCGCTAAGCGGGCTTTATAAAACGGGCTGCGGGACCAGTTTTCATATCACTA
CCGTTTGAGTTCTTGTGCTGTGTGGATACTCCTCCCGACACAAAGCCGCTCCATCAGCCAGCAGTCGTCT
AATCCAGAGACCCCGGATCGGGGTACCTACTAGTCCAGTGTGGTGGAATTGGAGGCGGT
